Addgene plasmid #241095: pDMJ2-SARS-CoV-2-Spike (BA.5-1d)
Purpose: Expresses SARS-CoV-2 spike (BA.5-1d) protein for creating pseudotyped virus
Depositing lab: Jeremy Luban. Depositing organization: University of Massachusetts, Worcester. Publication: Computationally designed proteins mimic antibody immune evasion in viral evolution. Youssef N, Gurev S, Ghantous F, Brock KP, Jaimes JA, Thadani NN, Dauphin A, Sherman AC, Yurkovetskiy L, Soto D, Estanboulieh R, Kotzen B, Notin P, Kollasch AW, Cohen AA, Dross SE, Erasmus J, Fuller DH, Bjorkman PJ, Lemieux JE, Luban J, Seaman MS, Marks DS. Immunity. 2025 May 6:S1074-7613(25)00178-5. doi: 10.1016/j.immuni.2025.04.015. PubMed 40345199.
Backbone
  Vector backbone: pDMJ2
  Vector type: Mammalian Expression
Growth in bacteria
  Bacterial resistance: Ampicillin, 100 μg/mL
  Growth temperature: 37°C
  Growth strain: DH5alpha
  Copy number: High Copy
Gene/Insert
  Gene/Insert name: Spike (BA.5-1d)
  Species: SARS-CoV-2
  Mutation: M153S,T19I,L24del,P25del,P26del,A27S,H69del,V70del,G142D,V213G,G339D,S371F,S373P,S375F,T376A,D405N,R408S,K417N,N440K,L452R,S477N,T478K,E484A,F486V,Q498R,N501Y,Y505H,D614G,H655Y,N679K,P681H,N764K,D796Y,Q954H,N969K
  Entrez Gene: S (a.k.a. GU280_gp02, spike glycoprotein)
  Cloning method: Gene Synthesis
Terms and licenses: Academic/Nonprofit Terms; Industry Terms: Not Available to Industry
How to cite: pDMJ2-SARS-CoV-2-Spike (BA.5-1d) was a gift from Jeremy Luban (Addgene plasmid # 241095 ; http://n2t.net/addgene:241095 ; RRID:Addgene_241095)
