[The description below was written by a language model from this plasmid's Addgene catalogue record and pLannotate feature annotations shown in this document.]
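Description:
pDMJ2-SARS-CoV-2-Spike (BA.5-1d) is a 7,377-nt mammalian expression plasmid built on the pDMJ2 backbone to produce a variant SARS-CoV-2 spike glycoprotein for pseudotyping viral particles. In bacteria it is maintained as a high-copy plasmid through a ColE1/pUC-type origin of replication and selected with ampicillin via the β-lactamase gene driven by its own bla promoter. A short fragment of the pBR322 basis-of-mobility region is also annotated. No mammalian selection marker or reporter appears in the feature table, consistent with use by transient transfection.

The expression cassette begins with the human cytomegalovirus immediate-early enhancer and promoter. These are followed by a fragment of the HTLV-1 5' LTR and a fragment of modified CMV intron A, leader elements commonly placed upstream of a coding sequence to boost transcript processing and translation. They lead into the spike open reading frame (about 3.75 kb), which is terminated by the bovine growth hormone polyadenylation signal.

The insert was made by gene synthesis and carries a long list of substitutions and deletions relative to the ancestral spike. These include N-terminal domain deletions (L24–P26, H69–V70), numerous receptor-binding domain changes such as K417N, L452R, E484A, F486V, Q498R and N501Y, as well as D614G, P681H and S2 changes. M153S is listed first among them, though the record does not explain what the "1d" designation means. No epitope tag is annotated.

According to the record, the plasmid supplies spike protein for creating pseudotyped virus. The associated publication concerns computationally designed proteins that mimic antibody immune evasion in viral evolution.
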