Features (pLannotate 1.2.2; 10 found; start..end, strand, type, name):
      1..3750    +  CDS            S: SPIKE_SARS2 - Experimental evidence at protein level: Swiss-Prot protein existence level 1. [Spike glycoprotein]: May down-regulate host tetherin (BST2) by lysosomal degradation, thereby counteracting its antiviral activity. From Severe acute respiratory syndrome coronavirus 2 (2019-nCoV) (SARS-CoV-2).
   3773..3997    +  polyA_signal   bGH poly(A) signal: bovine growth hormone polyadenylation signal
   4412..5000    -  rep_origin     ori: high-copy-number ColE1/pMB1/pBR322/pUC origin of replication
   5171..6031    -  CDS            AmpR: β-lactamase; bla; confers resistance to ampicillin, carbenicillin, and related antibiotics
   6032..6136    -  promoter       AmpR promoter: bla
   6176..6233    +  misc_feature   bom (fragment): basis of mobility region from pBR322
   6319..6698    +  enhancer       CMV enhancer: human cytomegalovirus immediate early enhancer
   6699..6902    +  promoter       CMV promoter: human cytomegalovirus (CMV) immediate early promoter
   6991..7218    +  LTR            5' LTR (truncated) (fragment): truncated 5' long terminal repeat (LTR) from human T-cell leukemia virus (HTLV) type 1
   7222..7332    +  intron         CMV intron (fragment): modified intron A from human cytomegalovirus
>Addgene plasmid #241095 | pDMJ2-SARS-CoV-2-Spike (BA.5-1d) | addgene full sequence | sequence record 486220 | Addgene NGS Result
ATGTTCGTGTTTCTGGTTCTGCTTCCCCTGGTCTCTAGTCAGTGCGTCAACCTTATCACCCGAACACAGA
GTTATACCAATTCCTTTACGAGAGGTGTTTACTATCCCGATAAAGTGTTCCGGAGCAGTGTTCTGCACTC
CACTCAGGACCTCTTCCTGCCCTTCTTTTCAAACGTTACATGGTTTCACGCAATCAGTGGGACTAACGGC
ACAAAGAGGTTCGACAACCCCGTGTTGCCTTTCAACGACGGCGTGTATTTTGCCAGTACCGAAAAGAGCA
ATATCATCCGGGGATGGATCTTCGGCACGACCCTTGATAGTAAGACACAAAGCCTGCTCATAGTGAATAA
TGCAACGAACGTCGTAATCAAGGTGTGCGAGTTCCAGTTTTGCAATGACCCTTTTCTGGACGTGTATTAC
CATAAGAACAATAAATCTTGGAGCGAAAGTGAGTTCCGGGTGTACTCCAGCGCAAATAACTGTACTTTTG
AGTATGTGAGCCAGCCGTTTCTGATGGACCTCGAAGGCAAACAGGGCAATTTCAAAAACCTGCGCGAATT
TGTGTTCAAGAACATCGACGGTTATTTCAAGATCTACTCCAAGCATACCCCTATTAACCTGGGTCGCGAT
CTGCCACAAGGCTTTTCAGCCCTCGAACCTCTCGTGGATTTGCCGATTGGCATAAACATTACCCGCTTCC
AAACATTGCTCGCACTGCATCGGTCTTATCTGACCCCAGGAGACTCATCCAGCGGATGGACTGCCGGGGC
TGCTGCATATTACGTCGGGTACCTGCAGCCGAGGACTTTCCTGCTGAAGTACAATGAGAACGGCACTATT
ACCGACGCTGTTGATTGCGCGCTGGACCCATTGTCTGAAACCAAATGTACACTGAAAAGTTTCACAGTCG
AGAAAGGGATCTATCAGACATCAAATTTCAGGGTTCAGCCCACAGAGAGCATTGTTAGATTCCCCAACAT
CACCAACTTGTGCCCATTCGATGAGGTCTTTAATGCTACCAGGTTCGCCAGCGTGTATGCGTGGAATAGG
AAAAGAATCAGCAATTGCGTGGCCGATTACAGCGTGCTGTACAACTTCGCGCCCTTCTTCGCATTCAAAT
GCTACGGCGTGTCCCCTACCAAGCTCAACGATCTGTGTTTTACTAACGTTTACGCCGATAGCTTCGTGAT
TAGGGGGAATGAGGTAAGCCAAATCGCACCTGGCCAGACCGGAAATATTGCAGACTATAATTACAAGCTT
CCCGATGATTTCACCGGGTGCGTCATCGCGTGGAACTCCAATAAGCTCGATTCAAAAGTGGGAGGTAACT
ATAACTACCGGTACAGGTTGTTTCGAAAGTCCAACCTGAAGCCTTTTGAGCGGGACATTTCAACCGAGAT
TTATCAGGCCGGAAATAAACCCTGCAACGGGGTCGCAGGGGTGAATTGTTACTTCCCTCTTCAATCTTAC
GGATTTCGCCCGACATACGGGGTTGGCCACCAGCCATACCGGGTGGTAGTGCTTTCATTTGAGCTGCTTC
ATGCCCCTGCTACAGTTTGTGGCCCTAAGAAGTCTACCAACCTTGTTAAAAATAAGTGCGTGAACTTTAA
TTTCAACGGTCTCACTGGTACTGGAGTTCTCACGGAATCCAACAAGAAATTCTTGCCTTTCCAGCAGTTT
GGCAGGGATATTGCAGACACTACCGACGCCGTCCGAGATCCCCAGACACTGGAGATACTGGACATAACTC
CTTGTTCTTTTGGCGGAGTTTCAGTTATTACCCCCGGTACGAACACCAGTAATCAAGTCGCTGTGCTGTA
CCAGGGCGTAAATTGCACCGAGGTCCCCGTCGCTATTCACGCAGACCAGCTCACTCCAACATGGCGCGTC
TACTCTACTGGAAGTAACGTGTTCCAGACTAGAGCCGGCTGCCTCATTGGAGCCGAGTACGTTAACAATT
CTTATGAATGTGATATCCCGATAGGAGCAGGTATCTGCGCATCTTATCAGACTCAGACAAAGTCCCACAG
AAGAGCTAGGTCAGTGGCGTCCCAGTCCATCATTGCCTATACAATGAGCCTGGGGGCTGAAAACTCCGTG
GCCTATAGCAACAACTCTATAGCTATCCCCACTAATTTTACCATCTCTGTAACCACAGAGATCTTGCCAG
TCTCTATGACAAAAACGTCCGTCGATTGTACGATGTACATCTGCGGGGATAGCACCGAATGCTCCAATCT
TTTGCTGCAGTATGGCAGTTTCTGTACACAGCTGAAACGAGCCCTGACAGGGATTGCGGTGGAACAGGAT
AAGAACACCCAAGAAGTGTTTGCGCAGGTGAAACAGATTTACAAAACCCCACCAATAAAGTATTTTGGTG
GGTTCAATTTCTCTCAAATCCTGCCTGATCCTTCTAAACCTAGCAAACGGAGCTTTATAGAGGATCTGCT
CTTTAATAAGGTCACGCTCGCTGATGCTGGATTTATTAAACAGTATGGCGATTGTCTGGGCGACATTGCT
GCTCGCGATCTGATCTGTGCCCAGAAGTTCAATGGTCTCACGGTACTGCCTCCACTTCTGACCGATGAGA
TGATTGCCCAATATACCAGTGCCCTGCTTGCCGGCACCATTACATCCGGATGGACATTCGGTGCCGGAGC
CGCACTGCAAATCCCCTTTGCAATGCAGATGGCTTATCGCTTTAATGGGATTGGGGTGACTCAGAACGTG
CTGTACGAAAACCAGAAACTGATAGCCAACCAGTTCAATTCCGCTATTGGCAAGATACAGGACTCCCTGA
GCTCCACAGCGTCAGCGCTCGGGAAGCTGCAAGACGTGGTCAATCACAACGCACAGGCCTTGAACACCCT
CGTCAAGCAACTGAGTAGCAAGTTCGGCGCCATAAGCTCAGTGCTGAATGACATCCTTAGTAGACTGGAT
AAAGTCGAGGCCGAAGTACAGATCGACCGGCTGATTACCGGACGATTGCAGTCCCTCCAGACTTACGTCA
CACAGCAGCTGATAAGAGCCGCAGAGATTAGGGCCTCTGCAAATTTGGCTGCTACAAAAATGTCCGAATG
CGTCCTGGGGCAATCAAAGCGCGTAGACTTTTGTGGCAAGGGCTACCACCTGATGTCATTCCCACAATCC
GCCCCACACGGTGTTGTGTTTCTGCATGTTACTTACGTGCCCGCTCAAGAGAAGAATTTTACCACTGCCC
CCGCCATCTGCCATGACGGCAAGGCCCATTTTCCAAGAGAAGGGGTCTTCGTGAGCAATGGAACGCACTG
GTTCGTGACTCAGAGAAACTTTTATGAGCCCCAGATCATTACAACTGACAACACATTTGTATCTGGCAAT
TGTGACGTGGTGATTGGGATAGTGAATAACACCGTGTACGATCCACTGCAACCGGAACTCGACTCTTTCA
AGGAGGAACTGGACAAGTACTTCAAGAATCACACCAGCCCCGATGTGGACCTGGGTGACATCAGTGGAAT
CAACGCTAGCGTAGTGAATATCCAGAAAGAGATCGACAGATTGAACGAAGTCGCCAAGAACCTGAACGAG
TCACTGATTGACCTGCAGGAGTTGGGAAAATACGAGCAGTACATTAAGTGGCCATGGTATATCTGGCTCG
GGTTTATCGCCGGACTCATCGCTATCGTAATGGTGACCATCATGCTTTGTTGTATGACTAGCTGCTGCAG
CTGCCTTAAAGGCTGTTGTAGCTGCGGCTCTTGCTGTAAATAATGATGAGGATCCAGATCTGCTGTGCCT
TCTAGTTGCCAGCCATCTGTTGTTTGCCCCTCCCCCGTGCCTTCCTTGACCCTGGAAGGTGCCACTCCCA
CTGTCCTTTCCTAATAAAATGAGGAAATTGCATCGCATTGTCTGAGTAGGTGTCATTCTATTCTGGGGGG
TGGGGTGGGGCAGGACAGCAAGGGGGAGGATTGGGAAGACAATAGCAGGCATGCTGGGGATGCGGTGGGC
TCTATGGGTACCCAGGTGCTGAAGAATTGACCCGGTTCCTCCTGGGCCAGAAAGAAGCAGGCACATCCCC
TTCTCTGTGACACACCCTGTCCACGCCCCTGGTTCTTAGTTCCAGCCCCACTCATAGGACACTCATAGCT
CAGGAGGGCTCCGCCTTCAATCCCACCCGCTAAAGTACTTGGAGCGGTCTCTCCCTCCCTCATCAGCCCA
CCAAACCAAACCTAGCCTCCAAGAGTGGGAAGAAATTAAAGCAAGATAGGCTATTAAGTGCAGAGGGAGA
GAAAATGCCTCCAACATGTGAGGAAGTAATGAGAGAAATCATAGAATTTTAAGGCCATGATTTAAGGCCA
ATCGGAAAGAACATGTGAGCAAAAGGCCAGCAAAAGGCCAGGAACCGTAAAAAGGCCGCGTTGCTGGCGT
TTTTCCATAGGCTCCGCCCCCCTGACGAGCATCACAAAAATCGACGCTCAAGTCAGAGGTGGCGAAACCC
GACAGGACTATAAAGATACCAGGCGTTTCCCCCTGGAAGCTCCCTCGTGCGCTCTCCTGTTCCGACCCTG
CCGCTTACCGGATACCTGTCCGCCTTTCTCCCTTCGGGAAGCGTGGCGCTTTCTCATAGCTCACGCTGTA
GGTATCTCAGTTCGGTGTAGGTCGTTCGCTCCAAGCTGGGCTGTGTGCACGAACCCCCCGTTCAGCCCGA
CCGCTGCGCCTTATCCGGTAACTATCGTCTTGAGTCCAACCCGGTAAGACACGACTTATCGCCACTGGCA
GCAGCCACTGGTAACAGGATTAGCAGAGCGAGGTATGTAGGCGGTGCTACAGAGTTCTTGAAGTGGTGGC
CTAACTACGGCTACACTAGAAGAACAGTATTTGGTATCTGCGCTCTGCTGAAGCCAGTTACCTTCGGAAA
AAGAGTTGGTAGCTCTTGATCCGGCAAACAAACCACCGCTGGTAGCGGTGGTTTTTTTGTTTGCAAGCAG
CAGATTACGCGCAGAAAAAAAGGATCTCAAGAAGATCCTTTGATCTTTTCTACGGGGTCTGACGCTCAGT
GGAACGAAAACTCACGTTAAGGGATTTTGGTCATGAGATTATCAAAAAGGATCTTCACCTAGATCCTTTT
AAATTAAAAATGAAGTTTTAAATCAATCTAAAGTATATATGAGTAAACTTGGTCTGACAGTTACCAATGC
TTAATCAGTGAGGCACCTATCTCAGCGATCTGTCTATTTCGTTCATCCATAGTTGCCTGACTCCCCGTCG
TGTAGATAACTACGATACGGGAGGGCTTACCATCTGGCCCCAGTGCTGCAATGATACCGCGAGACCCACG
CTCACCGGCTCCAGATTTATCAGCAATAAACCAGCCAGCCGGAAGGGCCGAGCGCAGAAGTGGTCCTGCA
ACTTTATCCGCCTCCATCCAGTCTATTAATTGTTGCCGGGAAGCTAGAGTAAGTAGTTCGCCAGTTAATA
GTTTGCGCAACGTTGTTGCCATTGCTACAGGCATCGTGGTGTCACGCTCGTCGTTTGGTATGGCTTCATT
CAGCTCCGGTTCCCAACGATCAAGGCGAGTTACATGATCCCCCATGTTGTGCAAAAAAGCGGTTAGCTCC
TTCGGTCCTCCGATCGTTGTCAGAAGTAAGTTGGCCGCAGTGTTATCACTCATGGTTATGGCAGCACTGC
ATAATTCTCTTACTGTCATGCCATCCGTAAGATGCTTTTCTGTGACTGGTGAGTACTCAACCAAGTCATT
CTGAGAATAGTGTATGCGGCGACCGAGTTGCTCTTGCCCGGCGTCAATACGGGATAATACCGCGCCACAT
AGCAGAACTTTAAAAGTGCTCATCATTGGAAAACGTTCTTCGGGGCGAAAACTCTCAAGGATCTTACCGC
TGTTGAGATCCAGTTCGATGTAACCCACTCGTGCACCCAACTGATCTTCAGCATCTTTTACTTTCACCAG
CGTTTCTGGGTGAGCAAAAACAGGAAGGCAAAATGCCGCAAAAAAGGGAATAAGGGCGACACGGAAATGT
TGAATACTCATACTCTTCCTTTTTCAATATTATTGAAGCATTTATCAGGGTTATTGTCTCATGAGCGGAT
ACATATTTGAATGTATTTAGAAAAATAAACAAATAGGGGTTCCGCGCACATTTCCCCGAAAAGTGCCACC
TGACGTCCCAATGATTGCACCATATGCGGTGTGAAATACCGCACAGATGCGTAAGGAGAAAATACCGCAT
CAGATTGGCTATTGGCCATTGCATACGTTGTATCCATATCATAATATGTACATTTATATTGGCTCATGTC
CAACATTACCGCCATGTTGACATTGATTATTGACTAGTTATTAATAGTAATCAATTACGGGGTCATTAGT
TCATAGCCCATATATGGAGTTCCGCGTTACATAACTTACGGTAAATGGCCCGCCTGGCTGACCGCCCAAC
GACCCCCGCCCATTGACGTCAATAATGACGTATGTTCCCATAGTAACGCCAATAGGGACTTTCCATTGAC
GTCAATGGGTGGAGTATTTACGGTAAACTGCCCACTTGGCAGTACATCAAGTGTATCATATGCCAAGTAC
GCCCCCTATTGACGTCAATGACGGTAAATGGCCCGCCTGGCATTATGCCCAGTACATGACCTTATGGGAC
TTTCCTACTTGGCAGTACATCTACGTATTAGTCATCGCTATTACCATGGTGATGCGGTTTTGGCAGTACA
TCAATGGGCGTGGATAGCGGTTTGACTCACGGGGATTTCCAAGTCTCCACCCCATTGACGTCAATGGGAG
TTTGTTTTGGCACCAAAATCAACGGGACTTTCCAAAATGTCGTAACAACTCCGCCCCATTGACGCAAATG
GGCGGTAGGCGTGTACGGTGGGAGGTCTATATAAGCAGAGCTCGTTTAGTGAACCGTCAGATCGCCTGGA
GACGCCATCCACGCTGTTTTGACCTCCATAGAAGACACCGGGACCGATCCAGCCTCCATCGGCTCGCATC
TCTCCTTCACGCGCCCGCCGCCCTACCTGAGGCCGCCATCCACGCCGGTTGAGTCGCGTTCTGCCGCCTC
CCGCCTGTGGTGCCTCCTGAACTGCGTCCGCCGTCTAGGTAAGTTTAAAGCTCAGGTCGAGACCGGGCCT
TTGTCCGGCGCTCCCTTGGAGCCTACCTAGACTCAGCCGGCTCTCCACGCTTTGCCTGACCCTGCTTGCT
CAACTCTAGTTAACGGTGGAGGGCAGTGTAGTCTGAGCAGTACTCGTTGCTGCCGCGCGCGCCACCAGAC
ATAATAGCTGACAGACTAACAGACTGTTCCTTTCCATGGGTCTTTTCTGCAGTCACCGTCGTCGACACGT
GTGATCAGATATCGCGGCCGCTCTAGA
